Addgene plasmid #235883: pME_Cp_0_3b_030_mCerulean
Purpose: mCerulean N-tag
Depositing lab: Tobias Erb. Depositing organization: Max Planck Institute for Terrestrial Microbiology. Publication: A modular high-throughput approach for advancing synthetic biology in the chloroplast of Chlamydomonas. Inckemann RM, Chotel T, Burgis M, Brinkmann CK, Andreas L, Baumann J, Sharma P, Klose M, Barrett J, Ries F, Paczia N, Glatter T, Mackinder LCM, Willmund F, Erb TJ. Nat Plants. 2025 Nov;11(11):2332-2349. doi: 10.1038/s41477-025-02126-2. Epub 2025 Nov 3. PubMed 41184475.
Backbone
  Vector backbone: pME_Cp_UAV_GFP
  Backbone size w/o insert (bp): 2101
  Vector type: Synthetic Biology
Growth in bacteria
  Bacterial resistance: Chloramphenicol, 25 μg/mL
  Growth temperature: 37°C
  Growth strain: DH5alpha
  Copy number: High Copy
Gene/Insert
  Gene/Insert name: mCerulean N-tag
  Species: Aequoria victoria
  Insert size (bp): 725
  Cloning method: Restriction Enzyme; 5′ cloning site BsaI (destroyed during cloning); 3′ cloning site BsaI (destroyed during cloning)
  Sequencing primers: 5′ CGTATCACGAGGCAGAATTTC; 3′ CCTGCATAACGCGAAGTAATC
Terms and licenses: Academic/Nonprofit Terms; Industry Terms: Not Available to Industry
Depositor comments: Please visit https://doi.org/10.1101/2024.05.08.593163 for bioRxiv preprint.
How to cite: pME_Cp_0_3b_030_mCerulean was a gift from Tobias Erb (Addgene plasmid # 235883 ; http://n2t.net/addgene:235883 ; RRID:Addgene_235883)
