[The description below was written by a language model from this plasmid's Addgene catalogue record and pLannotate feature annotations shown in this document.]
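Description:
pME_Cp_0_3b_030_mCerulean is a small (about 2.8 kb) synthetic-biology part plasmid from a modular cloning toolkit developed for engineering the chloroplast of Chlamydomonas. It is built on the pME_Cp_UAV_GFP acceptor backbone, into which the roughly 725 bp insert was placed using BsaI sites that were destroyed during cloning, consistent with Golden Gate-style assembly. The plasmid is maintained in E. coli through a high-copy ColE1/pUC-type origin of replication and is selected with chloramphenicol, with resistance provided by the cat gene (chloramphenicol acetyltransferase) expressed from its own cat promoter and followed by the phage lambda t0 terminator.

The payload is the coding sequence of mCerulean, a monomeric, rapidly maturing cyan fluorescent protein derived from Aequorea victoria GFP, stored here as an N-terminal tag part. The feature table shows no promoter, ribosome binding site or other expression element upstream of the mCerulean sequence, so the plasmid appears to act as a storage vector for a promoterless part rather than as an expression construct. The insert region is bracketed by bacterial transcription terminators, namely a his operon terminator downstream and a putative bacterial terminator on the other side, which probably insulate the part from read-through transcription from the backbone. The intended use, as far as the record supports it, is to combine this part with other toolkit modules such as promoters, coding sequences and terminators, producing transcription units in which a protein of interest carries an N-terminal mCerulean fusion for fluorescence detection. The record does not describe the specific overhangs or the downstream assembly vectors.
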