Features (pLannotate 1.2.2; 7 found; start..end, strand, type, name):
     10..726     +  CDS            mCerulean: mCerulean is a basic (constitutively fluorescent) cyan fluorescent protein published in 2005, derived from Aequorea victoria. It is reported to be a very rapidly-maturing monomer.
    746..803     +  terminator     his operon terminator: This putative transcriptin terminator from the E. coli his operon has a 2-bp deletion introduced during synthesis. Its efficiency has not been determined.
    998..1586    -  rep_origin     ori: high-copy-number ColE1/pMB1/pBR322/pUC origin of replication
   1769..1863    -  terminator     lambda t0 terminator: transcription terminator from phage lambda
   1887..2543    -  CDS            cat: CAT_ECOLX - Experimental evidence at protein level: Swiss-Prot protein existence level 1. This enzyme is an effector of chloramphenicol resistance in bacteria. From Escherichia coli. This protein is used as a marker in many commonly used cloning vectors, such as pACYC184.
   2544..2641    -  promoter       cat promoter: promoter of the E. coli cat gene encoding chloramphenicol acetyltransferase
   2727..2770    -  terminator     bacterial terminator: putative bacterial transcription terminator
>Addgene plasmid #235883 | pME_Cp_0_3b_030_mCerulean | addgene full sequence | sequence record 469956 | Addgene NGS Result
GGTCTCACCATGGTTTCTAAAGGTGAAGAATTATTCACTGGTGTTGTACCAATTTTAGTTGAATTAGATG
GTGATGTTAACGGTCACAAATTCTCTGTTTCAGGTGAAGGTGAAGGTGATGCTACATACGGTAAATTAAC
ATTAAAATTCATTTGTACTACAGGTAAATTACCAGTACCATGGCCAACATTAGTTACAACTTTAACTTGG
GGTGTACAATGTTTCGCTCGTTACCCAGATCACATGAAACAACACGATTTTTTCAAATCAGCTATGCCTG
AAGGTTACGTACAAGAACGTACTATTTTTTTCAAAGACGATGGTAACTACAAAACACGTGCTGAAGTTAA
ATTCGAAGGTGATACATTAGTAAACCGTATTGAATTAAAAGGTATTGACTTCAAAGAAGATGGTAACATT
TTAGGTCACAAATTAGAATACAACGCTATTTCTGATAACGTTTACATTACAGCTGACAAACAAAAAAACG
GTATTAAAGCTAACTTCAAAATTCGTCACAACATTGAAGATGGTTCAGTTCAATTAGCTGATCACTACCA
ACAAAACACTCCAATTGGTGATGGTCCAGTATTATTACCTGATAACCACTACTTATCTACTCAATCAAAA
TTATCTAAAGATCCAAACGAAAAACGTGATCACATGGTATTATTAGAATTCGTAACTGCTGCTGGTATTA
CTTTAGGTATGGATGAATTATACAAAGGAATGCGAGACCCTGCAGTCCGGCAAAAAAGGGCAAGGTGTCA
CCACCCTGCCCTTTTTCTTTAAAACCGAAAAGATTACTTCGCGTTATGCAGGCTTCCTCGCTCACTGACT
CGCTGCGCTCGGTCGTTCGGCTGCGGCGAGCGGTATCAGCTCACTCAAAGGCGGTAATACGGTTATCCAC
AGAATCAGGGGATAACGCAGGAAAGAACATGTGAGCAAAAGGCCAGCAAAAGGCCAGGAACCGTAAAAAG
GCCGCGTTGCTGGCGTTTTTCCACAGGCTCCGCCCCCCTGACGAGCATCACAAAAATCGACGCTCAAGTC
AGAGGTGGCGAAACCCGACAGGACTATAAAGATACCAGGCGTTTCCCCCTGGAAGCTCCCTCGTGCGCTC
TCCTGTTCCGACCCTGCCGCTTACCGGATACCTGTCCGCCTTTCTCCCTTCGGGAAGCGTGGCGCTTTCT
CATAGCTCACGCTGTAGGTATCTCAGTTCGGTGTAGGTCGTTCGCTCCAAGCTGGGCTGTGTGCACGAAC
CCCCCGTTCAGCCCGACCGCTGCGCCTTATCCGGTAACTATCGTCTTGAGTCCAACCCGGTAAGACACGA
CTTATCGCCACTGGCAGCAGCCACTGGTAACAGGATTAGCAGAGCGAGGTATGTAGGCGGTGCTACAGAG
TTCTTGAAGTGGTGGCCTAACTACGGCTACACTAGAAGAACAGTATTTGGTATCTGCGCTCTGCTGAAGC
CAGTTACCTTCGGAAAAAGAGTTGGTAGCTCTTGATCCGGCAAACAAACCACCGCTGGTAGCGGTGGTTT
TTTTGTTTGCAAGCAGCAGATTACGCGCAGAAAAAAAGGATCTCAAGAAGATCCTTTGATCTTTTCTACG
GGGTCTGACGCTCAGTGGAACGAAAACTCACGTTAAGGGATTTTGGTCATGAGATTATCAAAAAGGATCT
TCACCTAGATCCTTTTAAATTAAAAATGAAGTTTTAAATCAATCTAAAGTATATATGAGTAAACTTGGTC
TGACAGCTCGAGGCTTGGATTCTCACCAATAAAAAACGCCCGGCGGCAACCGAGCGTTCTGAACAAATCC
AGATGGAGTTCTGAGGTCATTACTGGATCTATCAACAGGAGTCCAAGCGAGCTCGATATCAAATTACGCC
CCGCCCTGCCACTCATCGCAGTACTGTTGTAATTCATTAAGCATTCTGCCGACATGGAAGCCATCACAAA
CGGCATGATGAACCTGAATCGCCAGCGGCATCAGCACCTTGTCGCCTTGCGTATAATATTTGCCCATGGT
GAAAACGGGGGCGAAGAAGTTGTCCATATTGGCCACGTTTAAATCAAAACTGGTGAAACTCACCCAGGGA
TTGGCTGAGACGAAAAACATATTCTCAATAAACCCTTTAGGGAAATAGGCCAGGTTTTCACCGTAACACG
CCACATCTTGCGAATATATGTGTAGAAACTGCCGGAAATCGTCGTGGTATTCACTCCAGAGCGATGAAAA
CGTTTCAGTTTGCTCATGGAAAACGGTGTAACAAGGGTGAACACTATCCCATATCACCAGCTCACCGTCT
TTCATTGCCATACGAAATTCCGGATGAGCATTCATCAGGCGGGCAAGAATGTGAATAAAGGCCGGATAAA
ACTTGTGCTTATTTTTCTTTACGGTCTTTAAAAAGGCCGTAATATCCAGCTGAACGGTCTGGTTATAGGT
ACATTGAGCAACTGACTGAAATGCCTCAAAATGTTCTTTACGATGCCATTGGGATATATCAACGGTGGTA
TATCCAGTGATTTTTTTCTCCATTTTAGCTTCCTTAGCTCCTGAAAATCTCGATAACTCAAAAAATACGC
CCGGTAGTGATCTTATTTCATTATGGTGAAAGTTGGAACCTCTTACGTGCCCGATCAACTCGAGTGCCAC
CTGACGTCTAAGAAACCATTATTATCATGACATTAACCTATAAAAATAGGCGTATCACGAGGCAGAATTT
CAGATAAAAAAAATCCTTAGCTTTCGCTAAGGATGATTTCTGGAATTC
